>Addgene plasmid #34872 | pCFJ676 - MCS(ttTi4348, I, unc-18(+)) | depositor full sequence | sequence record 42173 | pCFJ676 - MCS(ttTi4348, I, unc-18(+)) sequence 12077 bps
ATGAGCACTTTTAAAGTTCTGCTATGTGGCGCGGTATTATCCCGTGTTGACGCCGGGCAAGAGCAACTCG
GTCGCCGCATACACTATTCTCAGAATGACTTGGTTGAGTACTCACCAGTCACAGAAAAGCATCTTACGGA
TGGCATGACAGTAAGAGAATTATGCAGTGCTGCCATAACCATGAGTGATAACACTGCGGCCAACTTACTT
CTGACAACGATCGGAGGACCGAAGGAGCTAACCGCTTTTTTGCACAACATGGGGGATCATGTAACTCGCC
TTGATCGTTGGGAACCGGAGCTGAATGAAGCCATACCAAACGACGAGCGTGACACCACGATGCCTGTAGC
AATGGCAACAACGTTGCGCAAACTATTAACTGGCGAACTACTTACTCTAGCTTCCCGGCAACAATTAATA
GACTGGATGGAGGCGGATAAAGTTGCAGGACCACTTCTGCGCTCGGCCCTTCCGGCTGGCTGGTTTATTG
CTGATAAATCTGGAGCCGGTGAGCGTGGGTCTCGCGGTATCATTGCAGCACTGGGGCCAGATGGTAAGCC
CTCCCGTATCGTAGTTATCTACACGACGGGGAGTCAGGCAACTATGGATGAACGAAATAGACAGATCGCT
GAGATAGGTGCCTCACTGATTAAGCATTGGTAACTGTCAGACCAAGTTTACTCATATATACTTTAGATTG
ATT
[38 nt withheld, positions 704-741]
A
[37 nt withheld, positions 743-779]
ATTTTGTTAAAATTCGCGTTAAATTTTTGTTAAATCAGCTCATTTTTTAACCAATAGGCCGAAATCGGCA
AAATCCCTTATAAATCAAAAGAATAGCCCGAGATAGGGT
[37 nt withheld, positions 889-925]
AAAGAACGTGGACTCCAACGTCAAAGG
[137 nt withheld, positions 953-1089]
G
[125 nt withheld, positions 1091-1215]
AAAGGATCTAGGTGAAGATCCTTTTTGATAATCTCATGACCAAAATCCCTTAACGTGAGTTTTCGTTCCA
CTGAGCGTCAGACCCCGTAGAAAAGATCAAAGGATCTTCTTGAGATCCTTTTTTTCTGCGCGTAATCTGC
TGCTTGCAAACAAAAAAACCACCGCTACCAGCGGTGGTTTGTTTGCCGGATCAAGAGCTACCAACTCTTT
TTCCGAAGGTAACTGGCTTCAGCAGAGCGCAGATACCAAATACTGTTCTTCTAGTGTAGCCGTAGTTAGG
CCACCACTTCAAGAACTCTGTAGCACCGCCTACATACCTCGCTCTGCTAATCCTGTTACCAGTGGCTGCT
GCCAGTGGCGATAAGTCGTGTCTTACCGGGTTGGACTCAAGACGATAGTTACCGGATAAGGCGCAGCGGT
CGGGCTGAACGGGGGGTTCGTGCACACAGCCCAGCTTGGAGCGAACGACCTACACCGAACTGAGATACCT
ACAGCGTGAGCTATGAGAAAGCGCCACGCTTCCCGAAGGGAGAAAGGCGGACAGGTATCCGGTAAGCGGC
AGGGTCGGAACAGGAGAGCGCACGAGGGAGCTTCCAGGGGGAAACGCCTGGTATCTTTATAGTCCTGTCG
GGTTTCGCCACCTCTGACTTGAGCGTCGATTTTTGTGATGCTCGTCAGGGGGGCGGAGCCTATGGAAAAA
CGCCAGCAACGCGGCCTTTTTACGGTTCCTGGCCTTTTGCTGGCCTTTTGCTCACATGTAATGTGAGTTA
GCTCACTCATTAGGCACCCCAGGCTTTACACTTTATGCTTCCGGCTCGTATGTTGTGTGGAATTGTGAGC
GGATAACAATTTCACACAGGAAACAGCTATGACCATGGGTCACCAGGTATCGCGCTTTAATTAGGGTGCA
AGTTTTTTATAATTTTTAATCCCATTAAAATTCAAAGCAGAAAGGTTCTGATGCTCTACGCAAAATATCA
AAATCACAATTTATGACAATATTGTTACAAAAATCCAAAAAAAAAATTGCAGTTCGAAATGGTGATTGAA
GAAAACGGATTACGTGAAGCTACTCGACGAATCATATCCTATTTGGAAAAATATATTCATGCACTGCACT
ATCATCATAAGGATGATGAGATTTAATAATTTTTGTAATTTATCTTACAATTAGCATTTTATTTAATTTT
AAAAAAATTTGAATGGGAACATAAAGTCAAATTCCTGAGCTGCATGGCTAAGGGTGCCCTCGAAAATTTT
CCGATTGTTCGATTTATTTCAGAGAAATTCGGAAAATGCGAAATCGAAAAAAAGTGTAGAAAATCAAAAA
ATGCAAAAATTTATACCAAACCGTAAAAAATTACCAAAATTTAAAGATATTTTACGGAAACTTACGCTTG
AGTTATTCAAACACATAACTGATATTATAACATTAATACTATATTAATACTAGATTAATATGTACTATAG
CAATTTTCAAAATATTTTCAATTAGCAAAATGTTGCCGATCATTTTTCTACATTTACAATTAAAATTAAA
ATTTGATAACCCTGATCCGGAAAAAGTTACGGCAGCTGACATTTGTCTGATTTTTGACTAGAATCGCTAA
GTGGCCCACAATTTTTAAACTAGGTGTTTTCACGAAACAAAGTTTTCTATTTTTTTGCAATTTTTTATCC
TGTCACAAAAGGACCATAAAAATTTTATACAAAAGATTAAACATGAAACTCAAATTTCAAAAATTAGAGT
GTTTCGTAAAAAGTAACGTACATATGGTGCCAAAATGGCCAAATATCATAGTAAAATTTTTCAAAACATT
TTTGAAAAAAGTGGCAATTACTGAGTTTTTGCCACTTTTTTTTAGTAAACTATAGCTCTCTCGCATACTC
GAATTCCTACAAAAATTTATATTTGAAATATAAGTACCATAAAATCCGGAGAAAAACTTCCAAAAAAATG
GCAAAAACTAACATTCTTCCAATTTTCAAAAAATCATATAAAATTTGGAATTTTTTAAAGAATTTTTATA
CTATGATATTTGGACCTTTAAGCTGCGTTTTTGTAGTTGACAATTTAAAAAAAAACTCCAAATTGCTTTG
AAAACTACCAAAATGAGTACCCTGATAACCATATTGAAAAACCATCAAATGGGTAATGTCTAGAAAAATG
AACGAAAAATTAGAGAAAATAGGAAATGAGATATGTTCTTCTTCCTATTCTTTATCTTCTAAGCTTCTCA
CACCTTTTCTCTCGTCTCTCCACGATTTACACACTATTTGCAATGAATCTCACTCTGATGAGCGTATCTA
TCAAGTCCTTGTCTCTTCTTTTGACAAAACTTCAAAGAAATCGCCGACTTGCGAGGAGGGGGGAGCGAAA
AATAATTGATTACTGAAATACAAACACTGATCTTACTTGCACTTATAATACGACTCACTAGTGGGCAGAT
CTTCGAATGCATCGCGCGCACCGTACGTCTCGAGTGTAAAACGACGGCCAGTGAATTATCAACTATGTAT
AATAAAGTTGAGCTCCACCGCGGTGGCGGCCGCTCTAGAACTAGTGGATCCCCCGGGCTGCAGGAATTCG
ATATCAAGCTTATCGATACCGTCGACCTCGAGGGGGGGCCCGGTACCCCAACTTTTCTATACAAAGTTGA
TAGCTTGGCGTAATCATGGTCATAGCTGTTCCTGCCTAGGTGAGCTCTGGTACCCTCTAGTCAAGGGGGG
CGACCCTAAGCTTTAATTGCCAACTGTGTCATCAAGAAAAACGTATTGTCAGAGCTTTTTTTTTTAATTG
TGAAATTTTTGAATTTCTTTTTTGATTGTTAGAAATAGTTTTAAAAGTCTTGTATTGTGGTGCTACATTA
TAGATGCACAAACAGTAAATATTGATCTAAATTTCTCAAAAAGTCAAAAAAATATGGTTTTTTATTTGGC
GTAAAAAATAAACTTCGACGGATAATTCTTAAAAATCAATATTTTCTGTAGTATTTTATTAAGGTGGTCA
TGTAAGACAAAGAGTAAGCCTTTGAAAACTTTTAATTTTTATTTTTATCGCCATGAAGGAAATTGATGTG
ACATTTTGGAATATAGTCATTATTGTGTTTTAATTCGTAAAATAATTATACAAATAGTTATTCCGTCGAG
TTGATCTTTATTATGCGAGTGCAAATTCTATTCAAAAAATGGTTGGAACAAATGGCGAGAAACGAAAGGA
AAATGTACCAGGAAAATCGAGGAATGTTTTTGAAATGCACAACTCTTTTGACTAGACAAAAACACAACGT
CAAATCACAATCCTTGGTTTTTGGAATTATTGCAACGAGGAATCCTCATTTTCAGATTAAAAGCAAGATA
AAAAACAATAAAAGTCGTAGCAACACAGAAACACTAGCCTATGACTAAATTTTTTTCAAACCGGGGGATA
CAATCATTAGATAAAAATAAATACTATATCTAGCCGAGCACATTATTCAAATAGTCTTAAAGCATAAAAA
TCAAATTATTTAAATGGTCAGTGAAGGGTAATACATGTAACTGGACGAAGAAACTTATTAAAAACTATAC
ATATACAGTTACATTATTTTTGGCCATGGGAAGAGAAATTAACTGAAATTGTTTCGGGTTTGATAGACTG
TTTTTCAGAAGTTTTGTGAGGTAATATCAATAAATAATGAAGGTTAATTGAGCGCACTAGCTATTGTTGA
AGGCTTAGAAAAATGACTTAGAGGCAACAAGCTAAATGATGACAAAGAATAAATTACTGGTGGGAGAATA
AGAAAATTCCCAAACGTGTGTGGGGCACGAAAACAATCTATGAGAAAAATTTACTGTAATGAAATAATGG
TCAGTGTTTGGAAAATGGGAGGGAAATCTCAAATAGGGCCGTATCTTGTTGTTTCGTCAATTGTCGATTC
TTTTCGGTACCCCGCACTCTGTCATATGTCACGCGGTTTGTTCAGGTCACGCAAGTTGGTCAGGAACTTA
TCCGGAGTGATGATTCTGTCGGACCCAATGACGACTTCCCACGGTTTTCGGGCAGCGGTCACTTCATAAC
AAGCTCGCATTTCGGAGAAGGTGACACCTCCAATAATGTAGATAATCAGTCGTGGTCCACTGCGATAGTT
GGATTGTTGTCCTCGTTCCTTGTGCCACTGACCATATCTAGCAGATGCAGGGGCTCTGAAAATGAAACAG
GGTTGAAATGAGCAATCATCAGTTTTTGCTAGATCAGAGAGAAGTTTTGGGATGACTAATCAATCCAATT
GTTAAAATTAGATACCTGTATCCTTGGTTAACTTGTCGTCCAGCAAGGAATGGGAAATGTTTTGTGTCCA
AACGCTCGTCAATAGCATCTTCAATAATATCCTTGATAACTGGAACCCAGCGGGAAGATTGGTAAACTTG
CTCGTGTGGTCTTTCCTTTTTGGTTGGGGTCCACGTCTTCTTGCGGCCGGTCTGTAAATTGACACGTCTA
TTTACATATGAAAATACAAATCCGATTTATGCGTACTGTTTATGTTCAAAAAAAAAAACTTACATCGGTA
ACAATATTCAATCCCAAGTAAGCAGCGTTGGTGATTGTTTCCTTATCAGCCATGGAGATATTAGCGTGTT
GTAAAAGTTTATTCAAGTTTTCATCAGTAATTCCATTCTTGGAAAGAATGTACAACAGAATCAATCTGAG
GCGGTCTTCACACCGCACGGCTGGGTCAATCAAAAGTGGCACCATCAACTTCATTGCATCTCTGACTCGT
TCTCCTTCTGCGTCGATTCCGGTACTCAAATCTTGTTCAACCTTACACAACTTGTCAACTCCTTGTTGAT
ACTGTTTCATGCATTCCTCAGCAAGACTGATGTGAGTGCTAAACTTGTTCAACTCTTTCTTGTGCTGTGG
CATTCTTTTGATGAGCATCGATAGATCCTTGATCGATTTGGAGTCCATCGTTCCCTTGTTGCCCTTGCTC
TCACTGAACTTTTTCAAGTTCTTTGTGACTTCTTGTGAAACAACGGCAATATGTTTGTGCCTCATTTCAA
CCCATAAATCATCATTCTCATCGAGCAGAACCTGCAAGAACAAATTATCATCCGTTATTTGCGTACACTA
TAATTGCATGTTTCCTGGACAACAACATACCTCTTTCTCCAAGTTTTCATCGCTTCCTCCCGTTTCGTAC
TTGTAAACGTCATTCTCAATGCCCAAAAGGTCGTAGCACATTGCTTGAAGAGTAAGTTCATGGAGAAGTG
GAGTGATGGCATCGTAACCTCTGTCGATGATGATCAACTGACTGCGTGCCTTGTCGGCTCCCTCACCCAT
AGATGGATCGTCAGCCTTGTAAGCGTCGAGTTTTTGCTCAACAAGGTGGCCGAGCTCAACATTTCTCTCA
AAGTCAGCACGGTACCTGAAAACTTGATTAGTTTTAGAAAAACTCATATGAAATATTTTATGTTTTTTCT
TTCGTTACTTACCTCAATGATGGATATTCTCCAAGTGTTGCGCACACCGTTGCGATTTGTTCAGCAATTC
TCTCAAGGTTCGATGTCAGACCACCTTGTTTTTGGGCGTTGTAGTATAAGAAAAATGTATCAGGAGAGTC
CAAATTGAAAACCTAAAAAAGCAAACTATATTTTTGATTTATTTGGAACAAATCTCACCTGGCTTTCGTA
TGGAGTGAAAGCTATGTTAATCTCCTTCAGAGTTTTGATGAAACGAGCAGCTGCACTTTTGGATAATGTT
GAGAAGAGCTGATCCGAACACGCTTCGGTGAAAAAGACATGAGCGCATTTGTACAAATTTCTGGCGCAAT
AATCTTGAATCAGCTTGTCTATCTGCAAAACATCTTGGTTTAGACAAGCGACTTTTGGAGATTAAAACTA
ACCGATTCAGCAGTTGGAGCAATCAGATAAATGGCTTCAAGTGTTGGAAGGGGCTCTCTCCTTTTGTTTA
GATCTTCCACAATTGTAATTCCTTCTAGAAAATAGAGTGATTAGAGAAGGAATTAAAAATATCAAGTGTA
ATTACCTTCCATAATATTGTGCATTTTGCAGCAGGATGACAACATCCGCATGGCTAGGGTGTCAACGATG
AGAACATTCCACGCGCTACGCCCGTCTCCCTTCTTCAGTGGACGGATTACATCGTTGAGCAGTTCTTTAA
AAGAAAAGTTTTAGTAATAATTTTCAAAGTGTAATTTGTTGTTTTCCGTCTAACTTACTGTGCCCAACGA
TTTGTTTGAGTGACATCACTCAAAAATCCTCGTCGATGCACTCACAATTAACCTGCAACCGAAACAAATT
GAATTAATCAGAAGACGCAAAAAAGGGGAGCGAAGAACATGAGACGGAAAGAAATAAAAGCATGAATAGA
ATATGGGGAGTGTTGCGAGGTTTGGGGCCACCCACTATAAGACCAACTTGTTTCTCAGGTCAGAGCGTAC
AACTTCATGGAGGTCTTGAGCACACTTCATGATTTTTTCTTCTTACTTCGCATGTGCATGAAGACTACAA
ACGGCAGCAATTCCAAAGATGGATGCACAGAAGAGATAGGAAGAAATATGTATGTGTGTGTGTGTCGCGA
GAGAAGAGCAATTTCGGACTTGTCACTGACGAGTAAAGCAAAAATCAATAACGTGTAAGCAAACGAGGGA
GAGAGTGTCTGAATCTGGTGCTCAGCATGACACAGAGAGAGGAAAAGAGAGAAGAATTGGCAACACGAAG
AGGAAGAGCATGCCAAATAAGAATGTTTAACATTTTGCATTGATTTTTTCTATTTTTAAGAAAGTTATTA
TAAATAAAACGAATATTTAGAAAACTTATTAGTTTTCTTTGAGTAAATTTAATTAGTTTTTTTTCTTCAA
AGACCACATAACCAATTTTTCTGAAAAAGTTATGTTTAGATTTTCCAATGATAAAATACCTTGTTGACAA
AATTTAAAAATAACAATTGATATCATCAACAAGGAACAGTCGATACATAGACACATTAGGGATTAGGACC
GTAGACACCACGGGGACTGTACTGCGTACTATGCGCTGGAAATGACGCGCAATGGAGTGCAATAGAGACC
AGCATATAACTATTTCAATGAAAATGGGAGATTACTTATTTAATAATCGGTATTTAGGTTTTATAATCTC
ACATTTTAAAAAATAAACTAATTTTTCCATCAAATTTTCCATATTAATAATACGTGATACACGTGTTCCT
CTTCAAGTTTAAGTGGTTTTCCAAGAATAAAAATGCAAAAGGATTTCGAACATTTCCATTTCTGATAAAT
TAAAAAGGTGTTATGATTCACAACAAGGTTTAATAAATAACAAAATACGTGCGTACTTTGAAAACAGTTA
TATATATCTAATTTTTAAAATTAAAGTTCATGTATTTTGTCGTTTAATTTTTGACACTATATGAGCGGGT
TTAAACAGTTTTCCTACTGAAGGTACTCCGTTTTTAATTTATATAACAAGAAGAGCTACAAAACACTTTG
TGGTTTGTTTCAAGCAGAGAAAATGTGATCACACATATGTACTCAAAGAAAAAATCACAATTTTAGTCTC
TCTTGATGACTCAGTTGACTAAAGGCAAAAAAGTCAGCCTCGTTTGCACAACAACGATTGTGAAATATAT
TCCGTTGCCTTTCTTTTTTGCCAGTTGCGGAACATTTTCATATGTGTTTGCGCCGCCGAAAATCGTCCAT
CATTCGAAATATGGAAAGCGAAACGATGTGTCTTTGTATCTTCAAAACGGCATTTCTCAATTGAAGCTCA
ATGGCTCATTGACATTCGAAGTGAAGACACAGTGTAGGGTCACGGCGCTAAAATGCGTGTTTTCCCATTG
TTTTAATGGGGAAAAAGGACAATAAGAGTAGAAAACGGCAATTCGTCAAAATGATTGATTATATTCATCA
ATTAGTTTGCAGGAAACAACATGCAGAAATGTGGAAAAGATTTCAGTGAAAGTTTCAATTAGTTTGGAAA
ATCACTAACTGTTGAATATGAATAAACAAATGGAGAAAAAACAGGGATGTTAAAATTTTTATCAAAAGTC
ACTCCTCAAAAAGGTATTCCGTTGCGGGGAATCGAACCCCGGCCTTATGGGTGAGAGCCATAAATCCTAA
CCACTAGACCACAACGGAGATGGGTGAGCAATGGTCGCTGCTTAATGATAAGAGTACAGAAAACTTTGTG
ACTGTGAACAATGTGTAGAAAATTTTATCAGTCAGAAAGCAGCACGCGAAGAAATTGAGAAAAATGATGG
TTGCCTTTCCGGCAATCTCTTTGGCAACAGTTCCAGAATTTCAGCTCTTATTTTATATCTTTTAATCAGT
TTTCAGACTATGATCAAAACTTTGTTGGATGTTAAAAATATTGGATGACTCGTTTCTGATATTAAAAATT
CAAACCAGCTGTTTATCATCTTGTTTCTCACTTCCTTCAACTGCTCGTTTTTGCTGTTCGTCTATGATTC
CGCATCTTTTGCTGTTGTAATGTGTGTATTACACCGCTTCCGATGAGCAGATAGGAGGGCCCTAACTTTG
AGCCAATTCATCCCGGTTTCTGTCAAATATATCAAAAAGTGGTCAACTGACAAATTGTTTTTGATATTAT
AATAAACATTTTATCCGTTAACAATTTTCGAATACTTTTTACAAGGACTTGGATAAATTGGCTCAAAGAC
GAAGTGAGTTTGCTACCATATTTCATCTTTATTTTTTAATTCGATTTTCTGATGGCAATGACTAACCGAT
TTTCGGGATAATTGAGATGAGGGGAGGTATTTTGGGAATTGACAGGGAGGTATTTCTGCAGATTTTGTTA
TCAGAGTGTACTGTAGCTCTAAAACCAATACTTGACATAATACTTGAATCTATACAGTTGATAAGTTTTT
TTGCAGTTTCAAGTTGAATAAAGTTATAGTGGCCGACATCTTAGAGGTCTAAAAATGAGATTTTGGTCAA
ATTTGAGCTAGTCCAATTATACAACTAATCGCAGTTCTTGCGCCCGACACTTTACGGGATTTCAATTGTA
TATGTTTTGTTTCAAGGTTTCATCTGTTCAGACAATGCGAAGCATTTTGTTGGCAGGTTTACAAAGTTTT
AGCGGCCGACACCTCGCGGGTTTCTAAGATAAGATTTTTGCGAAGTCTTCAGCCATCTGTAAGCTACACT
AGCGGTCGACATCTCGCGGGTTAAATCTAGCTTTTGAAAAACTATCCAAACACTAGAAATATTTAAATTT
TAATTTTAATTTTTGAAAAAAAATTCCATTTTAAATTCCGGTTTTCAAAAAAAAACAATAGATCAAAAAA
TTTTAACGTATTTTTTTGCAATTTTTTCAAAATGCATAACTTTCAGAATATTTCTCACCTCTTCGCATGG
TGAAAACCGTCAAGAGTTTTTTTTTCAAAATAAATGGAAAAATCGAAAATTTTAGTTTATCAATTTTTCG
TATATTCGAGAAAAATCTTAAAATTCTGGTCATTTTTCTTCTTCTTAGAAAAATATTGTATGTTTTCTTT
CTCATTACCATAAACAAAATTTGATAAAATATTGAATTTTGCTGCTATTTTTCTTAAAATATTTTTGTCG
ATTTTCGGTTTTCATAAATGTCTAAAATTCGTTGCGTAACTTTATTGAATTATCAGCAAAACAAACAAAT
AAAAAACGAAAAATATCCATTTTAAAAAATTAGATAAATGAATCAACACGTCCCTGAATGTAGGGACGAA
TGTGCGGAAGAGACTCAAAAGTCTGGCAAAAAGTTCGGAGCCTCTCGAAATGAGCCAGATAGAAGCTATC
GTAGCACTGCTGACACCGAGTTAGAAACTCGACGACAGCGATGTCAGCCCATGAATATCGATCTCCAATC
ATGAACTTTTGCTCGCCGAGCAACTCTTCATATTCTCTGAGCAATGGGAAGAGTGACTCCTCTTTGAATA
CATTCCAGCATTCTTTCTGAAAAGGAAGTATTGAATTTTATGAGGCTATCTACCTGCCTGACTACCGCCT
ATTTCCATGCGCAGTAGGCACATGTGTAGACATAGGCAGGCATTATCGCGCCTCCCTTCAAACTACCTAC
TAGGTACTAGGTAGTTCGAAAGGAGACGCGATAATGCCTGCCTATACCTACACACGTTCCTACTGCACAT
GGAAATAGGCGGCAGGCAGGCAGGTGGATAGCTTCAAGGTAGTGCCTACCCTCGCGTCATAGTTCTTCGT
CAGTGTTGCTCTCAAAATTGGGTTCATCGCTGTGTTGAGCTCCTCGAGTTTTTGAATCACTTTATCAACT
TCTTCCTGATCCCCACTTGGATCGACTGATCAACTGGCCGTCGTTTTACAACGTCGTGACTGGGAAAACC
CTGGCGTTACCCAACTTAATCGCCTTGCAGCACATCCCCCTTTCGCCAGCTGGCGTAATAGCGAAGAGGC
CCGCACCGATCGCCCTTCCCAACAGTTGCGCAGCCTGAATGGCGAATGGCGCTTCGCTTGGTAATAAAGC
CCGCTTCGGCGGGCTTTTTTTTGTTAACTACGTCAGGTGGCACTTTTCGGGGAAATGTGCGCGGAACCCC
TATTTGTTTATTTTTCTAAATACATTCAAATATGTATCCGCTCATGAGACAATAACCCTGATAAATGCTT
CAATAATATTGAAAAAGGAAGAGTATGAGTATTCAACATTTCCGTGTCGCCCTTATTCCCTTTTTTGCGG
CATTTTGCCTTCCTGTTTTTGCTCACCCAGAAACGCTGGTGAAAGTAAAAGATGCTGAAGATCAGTTGGG
TGCACGAGTGGGTTACATCGAACTGGATCTCAACAGCGGTAAGATCCTTGAGAGTTTTCGCCCCGAAGAA
CGTTCTCCAATG
Features (pLannotate 1.2.2; 16 found; start..end, strand, type, name):
    705..1214    -  rep_origin     M13 ori (sequence partly withheld): M13 bacteriophage origin of replication; arrow indicates direction of (+) strand synthesis
   1325..1913    +  rep_origin     ori: high-copy-number ColE1/pMB1/pBR322/pUC origin of replication
   1974..1995    +  protein_bind   CAP binding site: CAP binding activates transcription in the presence of cAMP. E. coli catabolite activator protein
   2010..2040    +  promoter       lac promoter: promoter for the E. coli lac operon
   2044..2066    +  protein_bind   lac operator (fragment): The lac repressor binds to the lac operator to inhibit transcription in E. coli. This inhibition can be relieved by adding lactose or isopropyl-β-D-thiogalactopyranoside (IPTG). lac repressor encoded by lacI
   3700..3721    -  CDS            lacZα (fragment): LacZα fragment of β-galactosidase; lacZ fragment
   3725..3746    +  protein_bind   attR3 (fragment): mutant version of attR; recombination site for the Gateway® LR reaction LR Clonase™
   3745..3852    +  misc_feature   MCS: pBluescript multiple cloning site
   3854..3874    -  protein_bind   attB4: mutant version of attB; core recombination site for the Gateway® BP reaction BP Clonase™
   5172..5402    -  CDS            STXBP2 (fragment): STXB2_HUMAN - Also known as UNC18B. Experimental evidence at protein level: Swiss-Prot protein existence level 1. Involved in intracellular vesicle trafficking and vesicle fusion with membranes. Contributes to the granule exocytosis machinery through interaction with soluble N-ethylmaleimide-sensitive factor attachment protein receptor (SNARE) proteins that regulate membrane fusion. Regulates cytotoxic granule exocytosis in natural killer (NK) cells. From Homo sapiens (Human).
   5500..5676    -  CDS            unc-18 (fragment): UNC18_CAEEL - Also known as lan-2. Experimental evidence at transcript level: Swiss-Prot protein existence level 2. May participate in the axonal transport system and influences the acetylcholine flow in motor neurons (PubMed:1347782, PubMed:8398155). Probably by regulating neuronal transmission downstream of lin-3 and receptor lin-23 and phospholipase plc-3 and upstream of innexin unc-7 and egl-4/PKG in ALA neurons, involved in the decrease in pharyngeal pumping during the quiescent state that precedes each larval molt (PubMed:17891142). From Caenorhabditis elegans.
   5759..7975    -  CDS            unc-18: UNC18_CAEEL - Also known as lan-2. Experimental evidence at transcript level: Swiss-Prot protein existence level 2. May participate in the axonal transport system and influences the acetylcholine flow in motor neurons (PubMed:1347782, PubMed:8398155). Probably by regulating neuronal transmission downstream of lin-3 and receptor lin-23 and phospholipase plc-3 and upstream of innexin unc-7 and egl-4/PKG in ALA neurons, involved in the decrease in pharyngeal pumping during the quiescent state that precedes each larval molt (PubMed:17891142). From Caenorhabditis elegans.
   9281..9352    -  ncRNA          tRNA: Accession: RF00005 - tRNA
  11538..11691   +  CDS            lacZα (fragment): LacZα fragment of β-galactosidase; lacZ fragment
  11775..11879   +  promoter       AmpR promoter: bla
  11880..663     +  CDS            AmpR (across the origin): β-lactamase; bla; confers resistance to ampicillin, carbenicillin, and related antibiotics
