[The description below was written by a language model from this plasmid's Addgene catalogue record and pLannotate feature annotations shown in this document.]
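Description:
pCFJ676 - MCS(ttTi4348, I, unc-18(+)) is a 12,077 bp C. elegans targeting vector built on the Gateway-derived pDESTR4-R3 backbone and designed for Mos1-mediated single-copy transgene insertion at the ttTi4348 Mos1 transposon site on chromosome I. It is maintained in E. coli as a high-copy plasmid through a ColE1/pUC-type origin with ampicillin selection from the β-lactamase gene and its own promoter. An M13 phage origin is also present, along with lac promoter/operator and lacZα remnants carried over from the parental cloning vectors.

The payload is the "ttTi4348 targeting" insert. By the logic of this method it would consist of worm genomic homology arms flanking the Mos1 insertion site, although the feature table does not annotate the arms themselves; the large unannotated stretches and a tRNA hit probably correspond to this genomic DNA. Between them sit two functional elements. One is a pBluescript-type multiple cloning site, bordered by residual attR3 and attB4 Gateway sequences, which replaces the recombination cassette so that a transgene can be inserted by conventional cloning. The other is a wild-type copy of unc-18, annotated as several coding segments on the reverse strand, consistent with an intron-containing genomic fragment; the human STXBP2 hit is simply a homology match to this gene. unc-18(+) serves as the positive selection marker, rescuing the uncoordinated phenotype of unc-18 mutant hosts so that animals carrying the transgene can be recognised by restored movement. After Mos1 excision creates a chromosomal break, repair from the plasmid template copies the marker and cloned transgene into the locus. The depositor notes that two M13 forward primer sites are present, so custom primers are needed to verify MCS inserts.
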