Addgene plasmid #34872: pCFJ676 - MCS(ttTi4348, I, unc-18(+))
Depositing lab: Erik Jorgensen. Depositing organization: University of Utah. Publication: Improved Mos1-mediated transgenesis in C. elegans. Frokjaer-Jensen C, Davis MW, Ailion M, Jorgensen EM. Nat Methods. 2012 Jan 30;9(2):117-8. doi: 10.1038/nmeth.1865. PubMed 22290181.
Backbone
  Vector backbone: pDESTR4-R3
  Vector type: Worm targeting
Growth in bacteria
  Bacterial resistance: Ampicillin, 100 μg/mL
  Growth temperature: 37°C
  Growth strain: Top10
  Copy number: High Copy
Gene/Insert
  Gene/Insert name: ttTi4348 targeting
  Species: C. elegans (nematode)
  Cloning method: Ligation Independent Cloning
  Sequencing primers: 5′ None
Terms and licenses: Academic/Nonprofit Terms; Industry Terms: Not Available to Industry
Depositor comments: Please note that there are TWO M13F primer binding sites. Use custom sequencing primers to verify inserts into MCS.
How to cite: pCFJ676 - MCS(ttTi4348, I, unc-18(+)) was a gift from Erik Jorgensen (Addgene plasmid # 34872 ; http://n2t.net/addgene:34872 ; RRID:Addgene_34872)
