>Addgene plasmid #34872 | pCFJ676 - MCS(ttTi4348, I, unc-18(+)) | addgene partial sequence | sequence record 68923 | pBR322ori-F 5'-GGGAAACGCCTGGTATCTTT-3'
TTGAGCGTCGATTTTTGTGATGCTCGTCAGGGGGGCGGAGCCTATGGAAAAACGCCAGCAACGCGGCCTT
TTTACGGTTCCTGGCCTTTTGCTGGCCTTTTGCTCACATGTAATGTGAGTTAGCTCACTCATTAGGCACC
CCAGGCTTTACACTTTATGCTTCCGGCTCGTATGTTGTGTGGAATTGTGAGCGGATAACAATTTCACACA
GGAAACAGCTATGACCATGGGTCACCAGGTATCGCGCTTTAATTAGGGTGCAAGTTTTTTATAATTTTTA
ATCCCATTAAAATTCAAAGCAGAAAGGTTCTGATGCTCTACGCAAAATATCAAAATCACAATTTATGACA
ATATTGTTACAAAAATCCAAAAAAAAAATTGCAGTTCGAAATGGTGATTGAAGAAAACGGATTACGTGAA
GCTACTCGACGAATCATATCCTATTTGGAAAAATATATTCATGCACTGCACTATCATCATAAGGATGATG
AGATTTAATAATTTTTGTAATTTATCTTACAATTAGCATTTTATTTAATTTTAAAAAAATTTGAATGGGA
ACATAAAGTCAAATTCCTGAGCTGCATGGCTAAGGGTGCCCTCGAAAATTTTCCGATTGTTCGATTTATT
TCAGAGAAATTCGGAAAATGCGAAATCGAAAAAAAGTGTAGAAAATCAAAAAATGCAAAAATTTATACCA
AACCGTAAAAAATTACCAAAATTTAAAGATATTTTACGGAAACTTACGCTTGAGTTATTCAAACACATAA
CTGATATTATAACATTAATACTATATTAATACTAGATTAATATGTACTATAGCAATTTTCAAAATATTTT
